Addgene plasmid #224895: pEGFP-C1-Flag-SmBiT-PP1b
Purpose: Mammalian expression of Flag-SmBiT-PP1b
Depositing lab: Mathieu Bollen. Depositing organization: Katholieke Universiteit Leuven. Publication: A split-luciferase lysate-based approach to identify small-molecule modulators of phosphatase subunit interactions. Claes Z, Bollen M. Cell Chem Biol. 2023 Dec 21;30(12):1666-1679.e6. doi: 10.1016/j.chembiol.2023.07.018. Epub 2023 Aug 24. PubMed 37625414.
Backbone
  Vector backbone: pEGFP-C1
  Vector type: Mammalian Expression
Growth in bacteria
  Bacterial resistance: Kanamycin, 50 μg/mL
  Growth temperature: 37°C
  Growth strain: DH5alpha
  Copy number: High Copy
Gene/Insert
  Gene/Insert name: Flag-SmBiT-PP1b (alt name: PP1 beta)
Terms and licenses: Academic/Nonprofit Terms; Industry Terms: Not Available to Industry
How to cite: pEGFP-C1-Flag-SmBiT-PP1b was a gift from Mathieu Bollen (Addgene plasmid # 224895 ; http://n2t.net/addgene:224895 ; RRID:Addgene_224895)
