[The description below was written by a language model from this plasmid's Addgene catalogue record and pLannotate feature annotations shown in this document.]
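Description:
pEGFP-C1-Flag-SmBiT-PP1b is a mammalian expression plasmid built on the pEGFP-C1 backbone for producing the beta isoform of the protein phosphatase 1 catalytic subunit (PP1β, PPP1CB) with an N-terminal Flag epitope and SmBiT tag. Although the backbone name refers to EGFP, the feature table of the 5.1 kb full sequence shows no EGFP coding region. Between the CMV promoter and the phosphatase it lists only a short multiple-cloning-site remnant, a FLAG match and a short NanoLuc-derived match, which suggests that the fluorescent protein was replaced by the tags rather than fused to them. The plasmid replicates in bacteria from a high-copy ColE1/pUC-type origin and also carries an f1 origin. Selection relies on the Tn5 NeoR/KanR gene, which is driven by tandem bacterial (bla) and SV40 early promoters and terminated by the HSV TK polyadenylation signal, so it confers kanamycin resistance in E. coli and G418 resistance in mammalian cells.

Expression of the fusion is driven by the human CMV immediate-early enhancer and promoter and terminated by the SV40 poly(A) signal. The short NanoLuc fragment corresponds to SmBiT, the small peptide half of the split NanoLuc (NanoBiT) system. It has little activity alone but reconstitutes luciferase when brought close to a LgBiT-tagged partner. The phosphatase reading frame was matched by the annotation tool to the chicken PP1β protein, but this enzyme is highly conserved and the record does not state the species of origin. According to the associated publication, the construct belongs to a lysate-based split-luciferase approach for monitoring interactions between phosphatase subunits and identifying small molecules that modulate them. The Flag tag additionally permits detection or immunoprecipitation.
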