Features (pLannotate 1.2.2; 16 found; start..end, strand, type, name):
      1..981     +  CDS            PPP1CB: PP1B_CHICK - Experimental evidence at protein level: Swiss-Prot protein existence level 1. Protein phosphatase that associates with over 200 regulatory proteins to form highly specific holoenzymes which dephosphorylate hundreds of biological targets. Protein phosphatase (PP1) is essential for cell division, it participates in the regulation of glycogen metabolism, muscle contractility and protein synthesis. Involved in regulation of ionic conductances and long-term synaptic plasticity. From Gallus gallus (Chicken).
    999..1082    +  CDS            large T antigen (fragment): large T antigen from SV40 (simian virus 40)
   1105..1226    +  polyA_signal   SV40 poly(A) signal: SV40 polyadenylation signal
   1260..1688    -  rep_origin     f1 ori (sequence partly withheld): f1 bacteriophage origin of replication; arrow indicates direction of (+) strand synthesis
   1715..1819    +  promoter       AmpR promoter: bla
   1821..2178    +  promoter       SV40 promoter: SV40 enhancer and early promoter
   2213..3007    +  CDS            NeoR/KanR: aminoglycoside phosphotransferase from Tn5; aph(3')-II (or nptII); confers resistance to neomycin, kanamycin, and G418 (Geneticin®)
   3028..3180    +  CDS            ble (fragment): BLE_KLEPN - Experimental evidence at protein level: Swiss-Prot protein existence level 1. Binding protein with a strong affinity to the bleomycin family of antibiotics. Binds to CL990; an antimitotic-antibiotic compound. From Klebsiella pneumoniae.
   3239..3286    +  polyA_signal   HSV TK poly(A) signal: herpes simplex virus thymidine kinase polyadenylation signal (Cole and Stacy, 1985)
   3377..3393    -  polyA_signal   bGH poly(A) signal (fragment): bovine growth hormone polyadenylation signal
   3615..4203    +  rep_origin     ori: high-copy-number ColE1/pMB1/pBR322/pUC origin of replication
   4378..4681    +  enhancer       CMV enhancer: human cytomegalovirus immediate early enhancer
   4682..4885    +  promoter       CMV promoter: human cytomegalovirus (CMV) immediate early promoter
   4908..4950    +  misc_feature   MCS (fragment): multiple cloning site
   4956..4976    +  CDS            3xFLAG (fragment): three tandem FLAG® epitope tags
   4996..5017    +  CDS            Nluc (fragment): NanoLuc® luciferase human codon-optimized
>Addgene plasmid #224895 | pEGFP-C1-Flag-SmBiT-PP1b | addgene full sequence | sequence record 451306 | Addgene NGS Result
ATGGCGGACGGGGAGCTGAACGTGGACAGCCTCATCACCCGCCTGCTGGAGGTACGAGGATGTCGTCCAG
GAAAGATTGTGCAGATGACTGAAGCGGAAGTGCGGGGCCTTTGTATCAAGTCTCGGGAGATCTTCCTCAG
CCAGCCTATTCTCTTGGAATTGGAAGCACCACTGAAAATTTGTGGAGATATTCATGGACAGTATACAGAT
TTACTGAGATTATTTGAGTATGGAGGTTTCCCACCAGAAGCCAACTATCTTTTCTTAGGAGATTATGTGG
ATAGAGGAAAACAGTCTTTGGAAACCATTTGTTTGCTATTGGCTTACAAAATCAAATATCCAGAGAACTT
CTTTCTCTTAAGAGGAAACCATGAGTGTGCTAGCATCAATCGCATTTATGGATTCTATGATGAATGCAAG
CGAAGGTTTAATATTAAATTGTGGAAGACCTTCACTGACTGCTTTAACTGTCTGCCTATAGCTGCCATTG
TGGATGAGAAGATCTTCTGTTGTCATGGAGGACTGTCACCAGACCTACAATCTATGGAGCAGATTCGGAG
AATAATGAGGCCCACAGACGTCCCTGATACAGGTTTGCTCTGTGATTTACTGTGGTCTGACCCAGACAAG
GACGTGCAAGGCTGGGGAGAAAATGACCGTGGTGTTTCCTTCACTTTTGGCGCTGATGTAGTCAGTAAAT
TTCTGAATCGTCATGATTTAGACCTGATTTGTCGAGCTCATCAGGTGGTGGAAGATGGATATGAATTTTT
TGCTAAGCGACAATTGGTAACCCTATTTTCAGCCCCAAATTACTGTGGCGAGTTTGATAATGCTGGTGGA
ATGATGAGTGTGGATGAGACTTTGATGTGTTCATTTCAGATATTGAAACCATCTGAAAAGAAAGCTAAAT
ACCAGTATGGTGGACTGAATTCTGGACGCCCTGTCACTCCACCTCGAACAGCTAATCCACCGAAGAAAAG
GCCGCGGCTTCGACTCTAGATCATAATCAGCCATACCACATTTGTAGAGGTTTTACTTGCTTTAAAAAAC
CTCCCACACCTCCCCCTGAACCTGAAACATAAAATGAATGCAATTGTTGTTGTTAACTTGTTTATTGCAG
CTTATAATGGTTACAAATAAAGCAATAGCATCACAAATTTCACAAATAAAGCATTTTTTTCACTGCATTC
TAGTTGTGGTTTGTCCAAACTCATCAATGTATCTTAAGGCGTAAATTGTAAGCGTTAATATTTTGTTAAA
ATTCGCGTTAAATTTTTGTTAAATCAGCTCATTTTTTAACCAATAGGCCGAAATCGGCAAAATCCCTTAT
AAATCAAAAGAATAGACCGAGATAGGGT
[37 nt withheld, positions 1359-1395]
AAAGAACGTGGACTCCAACGTCAAAGG
[49 nt withheld, positions 1423-1471]
T
[91 nt withheld, positions 1473-1563]
G
[124 nt withheld, positions 1565-1688]
CAGGTGGCACTTTTCGGGGAAATGTGCGCGGAACCCCTATTTGTTTATTTTTCTAAATACATTCAAATAT
GTATCCGCTCATGAGACAATAACCCTGATAAATGCTTCAATAATATTGAAAAAGGAAGAGTCCTGAGGCG
GAAAGAACCAGCTGTGGAATGTGTGTCAGTTAGGGTGTGGAAAGTCCCCAGGCTCCCCAGCAGGCAGAAG
TATGCAAAGCATGCATCTCAATTAGTCAGCAACCAGGTGTGGAAAGTCCCCAGGCTCCCCAGCAGGCAGA
AGTATGCAAAGCATGCATCTCAATTAGTCAGCAACCATAGTCCCGCCCCTAACTCCGCCCATCCCGCCCC
TAACTCCGCCCAGTTCCGCCCATTCTCCGCCCCATGGCTGACTAATTTTTTTTATTTATGCAGAGGCCGA
GGCCGCCTCGGCCTCTGAGCTATTCCAGAAGTAGTGAGGAGGCTTTTTTGGAGGCCTAGGCTTTTGCAAA
GATCGATCAAGAGACAGGATGAGGATCGTTTCGCATGATTGAACAAGATGGATTGCACGCAGGTTCTCCG
GCCGCTTGGGTGGAGAGGCTATTCGGCTATGACTGGGCACAACAGACAATCGGCTGCTCTGATGCCGCCG
TGTTCCGGCTGTCAGCGCAGGGGCGCCCGGTTCTTTTTGTCAAGACCGACCTGTCCGGTGCCCTGAATGA
ACTGCAAGACGAGGCAGCGCGGCTATCGTGGCTGGCCACGACGGGCGTTCCTTGCGCAGCTGTGCTCGAC
GTTGTCACTGAAGCGGGAAGGGACTGGCTGCTATTGGGCGAAGTGCCGGGGCAGGATCTCCTGTCATCTC
ACCTTGCTCCTGCCGAGAAAGTATCCATCATGGCTGATGCAATGCGGCGGCTGCATACGCTTGATCCGGC
TACCTGCCCATTCGACCACCAAGCGAAACATCGCATCGAGCGAGCACGTACTCGGATGGAAGCCGGTCTT
GTCGATCAGGATGATCTGGACGAAGAGCATCAGGGGCTCGCGCCAGCCGAACTGTTCGCCAGGCTCAAGG
CGAGCATGCCCGACGGCGAGGATCTCGTCGTGACCCATGGCGATGCCTGCTTGCCGAATATCATGGTGGA
AAATGGCCGCTTTTCTGGATTCATCGACTGTGGCCGGCTGGGTGTGGCGGACCGCTATCAGGACATAGCG
TTGGCTACCCGTGATATTGCTGAAGAGCTTGGCGGCGAATGGGCTGACCGCTTCCTCGTGCTTTACGGTA
TCGCCGCTCCCGATTCGCAGCGCATCGCCTTCTATCGCCTTCTTGACGAGTTCTTCTGAGCGGGACTCTG
GGGTTCGAAATGACCGACCAAGCGACGCCCAACCTGCCATCACGAGATTTCGATTCCACCGCCGCCTTCT
ATGAAAGGTTGGGCTTCGGAATCGTTTTCCGGGACGCCGGCTGGATGATCCTCCAGCGCGGGGATCTCAT
GCTGGAGTTCTTCGCCCACCCTAGGGGGAGGCTAACTGAAACACGGAAGGAGACAATACCGGAAGGAACC
CGCGCTATGACGGCAATAAAAAGACAGAATAAAACGCACGGTGTTGGGTCGTTTGTTCATAAACGCGGGG
TTCGGTCCCAGGGCTGGCACTCTGTCGATACCCCACCGAGACCCCATTGGGGCCAATACGCCCGCGTTTC
TTCCTTTTCCCCACCCCACCCCCCAAGTTCGGGTGAAGGCCCAGGGCTCGCAGCCAACGTCGGGGCGGCA
GGCCCTGCCATAGCCTCAGGTTACTCATATATACTTTAGATTGATTTAAAACTTCATTTTTAATTTAAAA
GGATCTAGGTGAAGATCCTTTTTGATAATCTCATGACCAAAATCCCTTAACGTGAGTTTTCGTTCCACTG
AGCGTCAGACCCCGTAGAAAAGATCAAAGGATCTTCTTGAGATCCTTTTTTTCTGCGCGTAATCTGCTGC
TTGCAAACAAAAAAACCACCGCTACCAGCGGTGGTTTGTTTGCCGGATCAAGAGCTACCAACTCTTTTTC
CGAAGGTAACTGGCTTCAGCAGAGCGCAGATACCAAATACTGTTCTTCTAGTGTAGCCGTAGTTAGGCCA
CCACTTCAAGAACTCTGTAGCACCGCCTACATACCTCGCTCTGCTAATCCTGTTACCAGTGGCTGCTGCC
AGTGGCGATAAGTCGTGTCTTACCGGGTTGGACTCAAGACGATAGTTACCGGATAAGGCGCAGCGGTCGG
GCTGAACGGGGGGTTCGTGCACACAGCCCAGCTTGGAGCGAACGACCTACACCGAACTGAGATACCTACA
GCGTGAGCTATGAGAAAGCGCCACGCTTCCCGAAGGGAGAAAGGCGGACAGGTATCCGGTAAGCGGCAGG
GTCGGAACAGGAGAGCGCACGAGGGAGCTTCCAGGGGGAAACGCCTGGTATCTTTATAGTCCTGTCGGGT
TTCGCCACCTCTGACTTGAGCGTCGATTTTTGTGATGCTCGTCAGGGGGGCGGAGCCTATGGAAAAACGC
CAGCAACGCGGCCTTTTTACGGTTCCTGGCCTTTTGCTGGCCTTTTGCTCACATGTTCTTTCCTGCGTTA
TCCCCTGATTCTGTGGATAACCGTATTACCGCCATGCATTAGTTATTAATAGTAATCAATTACGGGGTCA
TTAGTTCATAGCCCATATATGGAGTTCCGCGTTACATAACTTACGGTAAATGGCCCGCCTGGCTGACCGC
CCAACGACCCCCGCCCATTGACGTCAATAATGACGTATGTTCCCATAGTAACGCCAATAGGGACTTTCCA
TTGACGTCAATGGGTGGAGTATTTACGGTAAACTGCCCACTTGGCAGTACATCAAGTGTATCATATGCCA
AGTACGCCCCCTATTGACGTCAATGACGGTAAATGGCCCGCCTGGCATTATGCCCAGTACATGACCTTAT
GGGACTTTCCTACTTGGCAGTACATCTACGTATTAGTCATCGCTATTACCATGGTGATGCGGTTTTGGCA
GTACATCAATGGGCGTGGATAGCGGTTTGACTCACGGGGATTTCCAAGTCTCCACCCCATTGACGTCAAT
GGGAGTTTGTTTTGGCACCAAAATCAACGGGACTTTCCAAAATGTCGTAACAACTCCGCCCCATTGACGC
AAATGGGCGGTAGGCGTGTACGGTGGGAGGTCTATATAAGCAGAGCTGGTTTAGTGAACCGTCAGATCCG
CTAGCGCTACCGGACTCAGATCTCGAGCTCAAGCTTCGAATTACCATGGACTACAAAGACGATGACGACA
AGGGAGGATCCGGCGGCGTCTTCACACTCGAAGATTTCGGCGTGACCGGCTACCGGCTGTTCGAGGAGAT
TCTGGTAACCATCAACAGTGGGAGTTCCGGTGGTGGCGGGAGCGGAGGTGGAGGCTCGAGCGGTATGGCG
GAT
